>Addgene plasmid #30503 | lacI-Ptac-gusA-pBAV1k | depositor full sequence | sequence record 39772 | Author sequence
GTTTGACAGCTTATCATCGACTGCACGGTGCACCAATGCTTCTGGCGTCAGGCAGCCATCGGAAGCTGTG
GTATGGCTGTGCAGGTCGTAAATCACTGCATAATTCGTGTCGCTCAAGGCGCACTCCCGTTCTGGATAAT
GTTTTTTGCGCCGACATCATAACGGTTCTGGCAAATATTCTGAAATGAGCTGTTGACAATTAATCATCCG
GCTCGTATAATGTGTGGAATTGTGAGCGGATAACAATTTCACACAGGAAACAGACCATGGGCAGCAGCCA
TCACCATCATCACCACAGCCAGGATCCGGCCCTGAGGGCCTTACGTCCTGTAGAAACCCCAACCCGTGAA
ATCAAAAAACTCGACGGCCTGTGGGCATTCAGTCTGGATCGCGAAAACTGTGGAATTGATCAGCGTTGGT
GGGAAAGCGCGTTACAAGAAAGCCGGGCAATTGCTGTGCCAGGCAGTTTTAACGATCAGTTCGCCGATGC
AGATATTCGTAATTATGCGGGCAACGTCTGGTATCAGCGCGAAGTCTTTATACCGAAAGGTTGGGCAGGC
CAGCGTATCGTGCTGCGTTTCGATGCGGTCACTCATTACGGCAAAGTGTGGGTCAATAATCAGGAAGTGA
TGGAGCATCAGGGCGGCTATACGCCATTTGAAGCCGATGTCACGCCGTATGTTATTGCCGGGAAAAGTGT
ACGTATCACCGTTTGTGTGAACAACGAACTGAACTGGCAGACTATCCCGCCGGGAATGGTGATTACCGAC
GAAAACGGCAAGAAAAAGCAGTCTTACTTCCATGATTTCTTTAACTATGCCGGGATCCATCGCAGCGTAA
TGCTCTACACCACGCCGAACACCTGGGTGGACGATATCACCGTGGTGACGCATGTCGCGCAAGACTGTAA
CCACGCGTCTGTTGACTGGCAGGTGGTGGCCAATGGTGATGTCAGCGTTGAACTGCGTGATGCGGATCAA
CAGGTGGTTGCAACTGGACAAGGCACTAGCGGGACTTTGCAAGTGGTGAATCCGCACCTCTGGCAACCGG
GTGAAGGTTATCTCTATGAACTGTGCGTCACAGCCAAAAGCCAGACAGAGTGTGATATCTACCCGCTTCG
CGTCGGCATCCGGTCAGTGGCAGTGAAGGGCGAACAGTTCCTGATTAACCACAAACCGTTCTACTTTACT
GGCTTTGGTCGTCATGAAGATGCGGACTTGCGTGGCAAAGGATTCGATAACGTGCTGATGGTGCACGACC
ACGCATTAATGGACTGGATTGGGGCCAACTCCTACCGTACCTCGCATTACCCTTACGCTGAAGAGATGCT
CGACTGGGCAGATGAACATGGCATCGTGGTGATTGATGAAACTGCTGCTGTCGGCTTTAACCTCTCTTTA
GGCATTGGTTTCGAAGCGGGCAACAAGCCGAAAGAACTGTACAGCGAAGAGGCAGTCAACGGGGAAACTC
AGCAAGCGCACTTACAGGCGATTAAAGAGCTGATAGCGCGTGACAAAAACCACCCAAGCGTGGTGATGTG
GAGTATTGCCAACGAACCGGATACCCGTCCGCAAGGTGCACGGGAATATTTCGCGCCACTGGCGGAAGCA
ACGCGTAAACTCGACCCGACGCGTCCGATCACCTGCGTCAATGTAATGTTCTGCGACGCTCACACCGATA
CCATCAGCGATCTCTTTGATGTGCTGTGCCTGAACCGTTATTACGGATGGTATGTCCAAAGCGGCGATTT
GGAAACGGCAGAGAAGGTACTGGAAAAAGAACTTCTGGCCTGGCAGGAGAAACTGCATCAGCCGATTATC
ATCACCGAATACGGCGTGGATACGTTAGCCGGGCTGCACTCAATGTACACCGACATGTGGAGTGAAGAGT
ATCAGTGTGCATGGCTGGATATGTATCACCGCGTCTTTGATCGCGTCAGCGCCGTCGTCGGTGAACAGGT
ATGGAATTTCGCCGATTTTGCGACCTCGCAAGGCATATTGCGCGTTGGCGGTAACAAGAAAGGGATCTTC
ACTCGCGACCGCAAACCGAAGTCGGCGGCTTTTCTGCTGCAAAAACGCTGGACTGGCATGAACTTCGGTG
AAAAACCGCAGCAGGGAGGCAAACAAGGCCTATGCGGCCGGTAGAAAGGAGAAGCTTACTAGTAGCGGCC
GCTGCAGGCCTCAGGGCCCGATCGATGCCGCCGCTTAATTAATTAATCCAGAGGCATCAAATAAAACGAA
AGGCTCAGTCGAAAGACTGGGCCTTTCGTTTTATCTGTTGTTTGTCGGTGAACGCTCTCCTGAGTAGGAC
AAATCCGCCGCCCTAGACCTAGTGTCATTTTATTTCCCCCGTTTCAGCATCAAGAACCTTTGCATAACTT
GCTCTATATCCACACTGATAATTGCCCTCAAACCATAATCTAAAGGCGCTAGAGTTTGTTGAAACAATAT
CTTTTACATCATTCGTATTTAAAATTCCAAACTCCGCTCCCCTAAGGCGAATAAAAGCCATTAAATCTTT
TGTATTTACCAAATTATAGTCATCCACTATATCTAAGAGTAAATTCTTCAATTCTCTTTTTTGGCTTTCA
TCAAGTGTTATATAGCGGTCAATATCAAAATCATTAATGTTCAAAATATCTTTTTTGTCGTATATATGTT
TATTCTTAGCAATAGCGTCCTTTGATTCATGAGTCAAATATTCATATGAACCTTTGATATAATCAAGTAT
CTCAACATGAGCAACTGAACTATTCCCCAATTTTCGCTTAATCTTGTTCCTAACGCTTTCTATTGTTACA
GGATTTCGTGCAATATATATAACGTGATAGTGTGGTTTTTTATAGTGCTTTCCATTTCGTATAACATCAC
TACTATTCCATGTATCTTTATCTTTTTTTTCGTCCATATCGTGTAAAGGACTGACAGCCATAGATACGCC
CAAACTCTCTAATTTTTCCTTCCAATCATTAGGAATTGAGTCAGGATATAATAAAAATCCAAAATTTCTA
GCTTTAGTATTTTTAATAGCCATGATATAATTACCTTATCAAAAACAAGTAGCGAAAACTCGTATCCTTC
TAAAAACGCGAGCTTTCGCTTATTTTTTTTGTTCTGATTCCTTTCTTGCATATTCTTCTATAGCTAACGC
CGCAACCGCAGATTTTGAAAAACCTTTTTGTTTCGCCATATCTGTTAATTTTTTATCTTGCTCTTTTGTC
AGAGAAATCATAACTCTTTTTTTCGATTCTGAAATCACCATTTAAAAAACTCCAATCAAATAATTTTATA
AAGTTAGTGTATCACTTTGTAATCATAAAAACAACAATAAAGCTACTTAAATATAGATTTATAAAAAACG
TTGGCGAAAACGTTGGCGATTCGTTGGCGATTGAAAAACCCCTTAAACCCTTGAGCCAGTTGGGATAGAG
CGTTTTTGGCACAAAAATTGGCACTCGGCACTTAATGGGGGGTCGTAGTACGGAAGCAAAATTCGCTTCC
TTTCCCCCCATTTTTTTCCAAATTCCAAATTTTTTTCAAAAATTTTCCAGCGCTACCGCTCGGCAAAATT
GCAAGCAATTTTTAAAATCAAACCCATGAGGGAATTTCATTCCCTCATACTCCCTTGAGCCTCCTCCAAC
CGAAATAGAAGGGCGCTGCGCTTATTATTTCATTCAGTCATCGGCTTTCATAATCTAACAGACAACATCT
TCGCTGCAAAGCCACGCTACGCTCAAGGGCTTTTACGCTACGATAACGCCTGTTTTAACGATTATGCCGA
TAACTAAACGAAATAAACGCTAAAACGTCTCAGAAACGATTTTGAGACGTTTTAATAAAAAATCGCCTAG
TGCTTGGATTCTCACCAATAAAAAACGCCCGGCGGCAACCGAGCGTTCTGAACAAATCCAGATGGAGTTC
TGAGGTCATTACTGGATCTATCAACAGGAGTCCAAGCGAGCTCGGTACTAAAACAATTCATCCAGTAAAA
TATAATATTTTATTTTCTCCCAATCAGGCTTGATCCCCAGTAAGTCAAAAAATAGCTCGACATACTGTTC
TTCCCCGATATCCTCCCTGATCGACCGGACGCAGAAGGCAATGTCATACCACTTGTCCGCCCTGCCGCTT
CTCCCAAGATCAATAAAGCCACTTACTTTGCCATCTTTCACAAAGATGTTGCTGTCTCCCAGGTCGCCGT
GGGAAAAGACAAGTTCCTCTTCGGGCTTTTCCGTCTTTAAAAAATCATACAGCTCGCGCGGATCTTTAAA
TGGAGTGTCTTCTTCCCAGTTTTCGCAATCCACATCGGCCAGATCGTTATTCAGTAAGTAATCCAATTCG
GCTAAGCGGCCGTCTAAGCTATTCGTATAGGGACAATCCGATATGTCGATGGAGTGAAAGAGCCTGATGC
ACTCCGCATACAGCTCGATAGTCTTTTCAGGGCTTTGTTCATCTTCATACCCTTCCGAGCAAAGGACGCC
ATCGGCCTCACTCATGAGCAGATTGCTCCAGCCATCATGCCGTTCAAAGTGCAGGACCTTTGGAACAGGC
AGCTTTCCTTCCAGCCATAGCATCATGTCCTTTTCCCGTTCCACATCATAGGTGGTCCCTTTATACCGGC
TGTCCGTCATTTTTAAATATAGGATTTCATTTTCTCCCACCAGCTTATATACCTTAGCAGGAGACATTCC
TTCCGTATCTTTTACGCAGCGGTATTCTTCGATCAGTTTTTTCAATTCCGGTGATATTCTCATTTTAGCC
ATTTATTATTTCCTTCCTCTTTTCTACAGTATTTAAAGATACCCCAAGAAGCTAATTATAACAAGACGAA
CTCCAATTCACTGTTCCTTGCATTCTAAAACCTTAAATACAGAAAACAGCCTTTTCAAAGTTGTTTTCAA
AGTTGGCGTATAACATAGTATCGACGGAGCCGATTTTGAAACCACAATTATGATAGAATTTGACGTCGAA
TTCGCGGCCGCTTCTAGAACTATAGCTAGCATGCATTTACGTTGACACCATCGAATGGTGCAAAACCTTT
CGCGGTATGGCATGATAGCGCCCGGAAGAGAGTCAATTCAGGGTGGTGAATGTGAAACCAGTAACGTTAT
ACGATGTCGCAGAGTATGCCGGTGTCTCTTATCAGACCGTTTCCCGCGTGGTGAACCAGGCCAGCCACGT
TTCTGCGAAAACGCGGGAAAAAGTGGAAGCGGCGATGGCGGAGCTGAATTACATTCCCAACCGCGTGGCA
CAACAACTGGCGGGCAAACAGTCGTTGCTGATTGGCGTTGCCACCTCCAGTCTGGCCCTGCACGCGCCGT
CGCAAATTGTCGCGGCGATTAAATCTCGCGCCGATCAACTGGGTGCCAGCGTGGTGGTGTCGATGGTAGA
ACGAAGCGGCGTCGAAGCCTGTAAAGCGGCGGTGCACAATCTTCTCGCGCAACGCGTCAGTGGGCTGATC
ATTAACTATCCGCTGGATGACCAGGATGCCATTGCTGTGGAAGCTGCCTGCACTAATGTTCCGGCGTTAT
TTCTTGATGTCTCTGACCAGACACCCATCAACAGTATTATTTTCTCCCATGAAGACGGTACGCGACTGGG
CGTGGAGCATCTGGTCGCATTGGGTCACCAGCAAATCGCGCTGTTAGCGGGCCCATTAAGTTCTGTCTCG
GCGCGTCTGCGTCTGGCTGGCTGGCATAAATATCTCACTCGCAATCAAATTCAGCCGATAGCGGAACGGG
AAGGCGACTGGAGTGCCATGTCCGGTTTTCAACAAACCATGCAAATGCTGAATGAGGGCATCGTTCCCAC
TGCGATGCTGGTTGCCAACGATCAGATGGCGCTGGGCGCAATGCGCGCCATTACCGAGTCCGGGCTGCGC
GTTGGTGCGGATATCTCGGTAGTGGGATACGACGATACCGAAGACAGCTCATGTTATATCCCGCCGTCAA
CCACCATCAAACAGGATTTTCGCCTGCTGGGGCAAACCAGCGTGGACCGCTTGCTGCAACTCTCTCAGGG
CCAGGCGGTGAAGGGCAATCAGCTGTTGCCCGTCTCACTGGTGAAAAGAAAAACCACCCTGGCGCCCAAT
ACGCAAACCGCCTCTCCCCGCGCGTTGGCCGATTCATTAATGCAGCTGGCACGACAGGTTTCCCGACTGG
AAAGCGGGCAGTGAGCGCAACGCAATTAATGTGAGTTAGCGCGAATTGATCTG
Features (pLannotate 1.2.2; 13 found; start..end, strand, type, name):
      3..20      +  promoter       tet promoter (fragment): E. coli promoter for tetracycline efflux protein gene
     16..117     -  CDS            yciV (fragment): RNAAM_ECOLI - Also known as trpH From Escherichia coli (strain K12).
    193..222     +  promoter       trc promoter: strong E. coli promoter; hybrid between the trp and lac UV5 promoters
    230..246     +  protein_bind   lac operator: The lac repressor binds to the lac operator to inhibit transcription in E. coli. This inhibition can be relieved by adding lactose or isopropyl-β-D-thiogalactopyranoside (IPTG). lac repressor encoded by lacI
    321..2126    +  CDS            GUS: β-glucuronidase; uidA (or gusA) from E. coli
   2157..2177    +  misc_feature   BioBrick suffix: universal suffix for all parts
   2228..2314    +  terminator     rrnB T1 terminator: Escherichia coli rrnB; transcription terminator T1 from the E. coli rrnB gene
   2395..3015    -  CDS            repB: REPB_STRAG - Experimental evidence at protein level: Swiss-Prot protein existence level 1. Is essential for plasmid replication. Nicks the positive strand at the plus origin of replication. From Streptococcus agalactiae.
   3858..3952    -  terminator     lambda t0 terminator: transcription terminator from phage lambda
   3968..4762    -  CDS            KanR: aminoglycoside phosphotransferase; aphA-3; confers resistance to kanamycin
   4968..4987    +  misc_feature   BioBrick prefix: BioBrick prefix for parts that start with "ATG"
   5014..5091    +  promoter       lacIq promoter: lacI (mutant); In the lacIq allele, a single base change in the promoter boosts expression of the lacI gene about 10-fold.
   5092..6174    +  CDS            lacI: lac repressor; lacI; The lac repressor binds to the lac operator to inhibit transcription in E. coli. This inhibition can be relieved by adding lactose or isopropyl-β-D-thiogalactopyranoside (IPTG).
