[The description below was written by a language model from this plasmid's Addgene catalogue record and pLannotate feature annotations shown in this document.]
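Description:
lacI-Ptac-gusA-pBAV1k is a bacterial expression plasmid of about 6.2 kb, built on the pBAV1k backbone, and comes from work on expression vectors for engineering genes and genomes in Acinetobacter baylyi ADP1. The record lists it as high copy and propagated in E. coli DH5alpha under kanamycin selection. The annotated resistance gene is an aphA-3-type aminoglycoside phosphotransferase followed by a lambda t0 terminator. No ColE1-type origin is annotated. Instead, the replication function identified is a repB gene resembling the Streptococcus agalactiae RepB initiator, a protein that nicks the plus strand at the plus origin, which points to rolling-circle replication.

The payload is E. coli beta-glucuronidase (gusA/uidA), recorded as carrying an N-terminal His tag. It sits downstream of a hybrid trp/lac promoter, which the construct name calls Ptac and the automated annotation labels trc, and this promoter is followed by a lac operator. An rrnB T1 terminator closes the transcription unit. The plasmid also carries its own lacI gene under the lacIq promoter, so repressor is supplied in cis. Expression should therefore be held off until IPTG or lactose is added, without depending on the host's lac genotype, which is useful in non-E. coli hosts. BioBrick prefix and suffix sequences, together with the multiple retained restriction sites listed at each end of the insert, flank the cassette so that parts can be swapped in a standardised way. Short hits to a tet promoter and to yciV are annotated as fragments only.

GUS is an easily assayed enzymatic reporter, so this construct likely serves to characterise inducible expression from the vector, and the His tag permits affinity purification of the protein.
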