Addgene plasmid #30503: lacI-Ptac-gusA-pBAV1k
Depositing lab: Ichiro Matsumura. Depositing organization: Emory University. Publication: Expression vectors for the engineering of genes and genomes in Acinetobacter baylyi ADP1. Murin CD, Segal K, Bryksin A, Matsumura I. Appl Environ Microbiol. 2011 Oct 21. 10.1128/AEM.05597-11 PubMed 22020504.
Backbone
  Vector backbone: pBAV1k
  Backbone size w/o insert (bp): 2792
  Vector type: Bacterial Expression
Growth in bacteria
  Bacterial resistance: Kanamycin, 50 μg/mL
  Growth temperature: 37°C
  Growth strain: DH5alpha
  Copy number: High Copy
Gene/Insert
  Gene/Insert name: beta-glucuronidase (alt names: gusA; pIM1445)
  Species: Escherichia coli
  Insert size (bp): 1796
  GenBank ID: JF828584
  Entrez Gene: gusA (a.k.a. ECO111_2086)
  Tag / fusion protein: His (N terminal on insert)
  Cloning method: Restriction Enzyme; 5′ cloning site EcoRI, XbaI, NheI, SphI (not destroyed); 3′ cloning site HindIII, SpeI, PstI, ClaI (not destroyed)
  Sequencing primers: 5′ gacgaactccaattcactgttccttgc; 3′ ggagagcgttcaccgacaaacaacag
Resource information
  A portion of this plasmid was derived from a plasmid made by: This lab.
Terms and licenses: Academic/Nonprofit Terms; Industry Terms: Not Available to Industry
Depositor comments: In our experience, plasmid yields are highest when cells are harvest at late log stage.
How to cite: lacI-Ptac-gusA-pBAV1k was a gift from Ichiro Matsumura (Addgene plasmid # 30503 ; http://n2t.net/addgene:30503 ; RRID:Addgene_30503)
