>Addgene plasmid #30503 | lacI-Ptac-gusA-pBAV1k | addgene partial sequence | sequence record 39412 | M13pUC-rev 5'-AGCGGATAACAATTTCACACAGG-3'
TCACCATCATCACCACAGCCAGGATCCGGCCCTGAGGGCCTTACGTCCTGTAGAAACCCCAACCCGTGAA
ATCAAAAAACTCGACGGCCTGTGGGCATTCAGTCTGGATCGCGAAAACTGTGGAATTGATCAGCGTTGGT
GGGAAAGCGCGTTACAAGAAAGCCGGGCAATTGCTGTGCCAGGCAGTTTTAACGATCAGTTCGCCGATGC
AGATATTCGTAATTATGCGGGCAACGTCTGGTATCAGCGCGAAGTCTTTATACCGAAAGGTTGGGCAGGC
CAGCGTATCGTGCTGCGTTTCGATGCGGTCACTCATTACGGCAAAGTGTGGGTCAATAATCAGGAAGTGA
TGGAGCATCAGGGCGGCTATACGCCATTTGAAGCCGATGTCACGCCGTATGTTATTGCCGGGAAAAGTGT
ACGTATCACCGTTTGTGTGAACAACGAACTGAACTGGCAGACTATCCCGCCGGGAATGGTGATTACCGAC
GAAAACGGCAAGAAAAAGCAGTCTTACTTCCATGATTTCTTTAACTATGCCGGGATCCATCGCAGCGTAA
TGCTCTACACCACGCCGAACACCTGGGTGGACGATATCACCGTGGTGACGCATGTCGCGCAAGACTGTAA
CCACGCGTCTGTTGACTGGCAGGTGGTGGCCAATGGTGATGTCAGCGTTGAACTGCGTGATGCGGATCAA
CAGGTGGTTGCAACTGGACAAGGCACTAGCGGGACTTTGCAAGTGGTGAATCCGCACCTCTGGCAACCGG
GTGAAGGTTATCTCTATGAACTGTGCGTCACAGCCAAAAGCCAGACAGAGTGTGATATCTACCCGCTTCG
CGTCGGCATCCGGTCAGTGGCAGTGAAGGGCGAACAGTTCCTGA
